>Addgene plasmid #178087 | AAVS1_Puro_hPGK1_mScarlet-I-TOSI_Donor | addgene full sequence | sequence record 350132 | Addgene NGS Result
TCGCGCGTTTCGGTGATGACGGTGAAAACCTCTGACACATGCAGCTCCCGGAGACGGTCACAGCTTGTCT
GTAAGCGGATGCCGGGAGCAGACAAGCCCGTCAGGGCGCGTCAGCGGGTGTTGGCGGGTGTCGGGGCTGG
CTTAACTATGCGGCATCAGAGCAGATTGTACTGAGAGTGCACCATATGCGGTGTGAAATACCGCACAGAT
GCGTAAGGAGAAAATACCGCATCAGGCGCCATTCGCCATTCAGGCTGCGCAACTGTTGGGAAGGGCGATC
GGTGCGGGCCTCTTCGCTATTACGCCAGAATTCGCCCTTTGCTTTCTCTGACCAGCATTCTCTCCCCTGG
GCCTGTGCCGCTTTCTGTCTGCAGCTTGTGGCCTGGGTCACCTCTACGGCTGGCCCAGATCCTTCCCTGC
CGCCTCCTTCAGGTTCCGTCTTCCTCCACTCCCTCTTCCCCTTGCTCTCTGCTGTGTTGCTGCCCAAGGA
TGCTCTTTCCGGAGCACTTCCTTCTCGGCGCTGCACCACGTGATGTCCTCTGAGCGGATCCTCCCCGTGT
CTGGGTCCTCTCCGGGCATCTCTCCTCCCTCACCCAACCCCATGCCGTCTTCACTCGCTGGGTTCCCTTT
TCCTTCTCCTTCTGGGGCCTGTGCCATCTCTCGTTTCTTAGGATGGCCTTCTCCGACGGATGTCTCCCTT
GCGTCCCGCCTCCCCTTCTTGTAGGCCTGCATCATCACCGTTTTTCTGGACAACCCCAAAGTACCCCGTC
TCCCTGGCTTTAGCCACCTCTCCATCCTCTTGCTTTCTTTGCCTGGACACCCCGTTCTCCTGTGGATTCG
GGTCACCTCTCACTCCTTTCATTTGGGCAGCTCCCCTACCCCCCTTACCTCTCTAGTCTGTGCTAGCTCT
TCCAGCCCCCTGTCATGGCATCTTCCAGGGGTCCGAGAGCTCAGCTAGTCTTCTTCCTCCAACCCGGGCC
CCTATGTCCACTTCAGGACAGCATGTTTGCTGCCTCCAGGGATCCTGTGTCCCCGAGCTGGGACCACCTT
ATATTCCCAGGGCCGGTTAATGTGGCTCTGGTTCTGGGTACTTTTATCTGTCCCCTCCACCCCACAGTGG
GGCAAGCTTCTGACCTCTTCTCTTCCTCCCACAGGGCCTCGAGAGATCTGGCGGCGGAGAGGGCAGAGGA
AGTCTTCTAACATGCGGTGACGTGGAGGAGAATCCCGGCCCTAGCACCGAGTACAAGCCCACGGTGCGCC
TCGCCACCCGCGACGACGTCCCCAGGGCCGTACGCACCCTCGCCGCCGCGTTCGCCGACTACCCCGCCAC
GCGCCACACCGTCGATCCGGACCGCCACATCGAGCGGGTCACCGAGCTGCAAGAACTCTTCCTCACGCGC
GTCGGGCTCGACATCGGCAAGGTGTGGGTCGCGGACGACGGCGCCGCGGTGGCGGTCTGGACCACGCCGG
AGAGCGTCGAAGCGGGGGCGGTGTTCGCCGAGATCGGCCCGCGCATGGCCGAGTTGAGCGGTTCCCGGCT
GGCCGCGCAGCAACAGATGGAAGGCCTCCTGGCGCCGCACCGGCCCAAGGAGCCCGCGTGGTTCCTGGCC
ACCGTCGGCGTCTCGCCCGACCACCAGGGCAAGGGTCTGGGCAGCGCCGTCGTGCTCCCCGGAGTGGAGG
CGGCCGAGCGCGCCGGGGTGCCCGCCTTCCTGGAGACCTCCGCGCCCCGCAACCTCCCCTTCTACGAGCG
GCTCGGCTTCACCGTCACCGCCGACGTCGAGGTGCCCGAAGGACCGCGCACCTGGTGCATGACCCGCAAG
CCCGGTGCCTGATCTAGACAGACATGATAAGATACATTGATGAGTTTGGACAAACCACAACTAGAATGCA
GTGAAAAAAATGCTTTATTTGTGAAATTTGTGATGCTATTGCTTTATTTGTAACCATTATAAGCTGCAAT
AAACAAGTTAACAACAACAATTGCATTCATTTTATGTTTCAGGTTCAGGGGGAGGTGTGGGAGGTTTTTT
AATGCATCCACGGGGTTGGGGTTGCGCCTTTTCCAAGGCAGCCCTGGGTTTGCGCAGGGACGCGGCTGCT
CTGGGCGTGGTTCCGGGAAACGCAGCGGCGCCGACCCTGGGTCTCGCACATTCTTCACGTCCGTTCGCAG
CGTCACCCGGATCTTCGCCGCTACCCTTGTGGGCCCCCCGGCGACGCTTCCTGCTCCGCCCCTAAGTCGG
GAAGGTTCCTTGCGGTTCGCGGCGTGCCGGACGTGACAAACGGAAGCCGCACGTCTCACTAGTACCCTCG
CAGACGGACAGCGCCAGGGAGCAATGGCAGCGCGCCGACCGCGATGGGCTGTGGCCAATAGCGGCTGCTC
AGCAGGGCGCGCCGAGAGCAGCGGCCGGGAAGGGGCGGTGCGGGAGGCGGGGTGTGGGGCGGTAGTGTGG
GCCCTGTTCCTGCCCGCGCGGTGTTCCGCATTCTGCAAGCCTCCGGAGCGCACGTCGGCAGTCGGCTCCC
TCGTTGACCGAATCACCGACCTCTCTCCCCAGGGGTACCCTCAGCCTTAAGGCCACGATGGACGTGGAAA
ACGAGCAGATCCTGAACGTGAACCCCGCTGATCCTGACAACCTGAGCGACAGCCTGTTCAGCGGCGACGA
GGAAAATGCCGGCACCGAGGAAATTAAGAACGAGATCAACGGCAACTGGATCAGCGCCAGCAGCATCAAT
GAGGCCAGAATCAACGCCAAGGCCAAAAGACGGCTGCGGAAGAACAGCTCTAGAGATTCTGGAAGAGGCG
ATAGCGTGTCCGACTCCGGCTCCATGGTGAGCAAGGGCGAGGCAGTGATCAAGGAGTTCATGCGGTTCAA
GGTGCACATGGAGGGCTCCATGAACGGCCACGAGTTCGAGATCGAGGGCGAGGGCGAGGGCCGCCCCTAC
GAGGGCACCCAGACCGCCAAGCTGAAGGTGACCAAGGGTGGCCCCCTGCCCTTCTCCTGGGACATCCTGT
CCCCTCAGTTCATGTACGGCTCCAGGGCCTTCATCAAGCACCCCGCCGACATCCCCGACTACTATAAGCA
GTCCTTCCCCGAGGGCTTCAAGTGGGAGCGCGTGATGAACTTCGAGGACGGCGGCGCCGTGACCGTGACC
CAGGACACCTCCCTGGAGGACGGCACCCTGATCTACAAGGTGAAGCTCCGCGGCACCAACTTCCCTCCTG
ACGGCCCCGTAATGCAGAAGAAGACAATGGGCTGGGAAGCATCCACCGAGCGGTTGTACCCCGAGGACGG
CGTGCTGAAGGGCGACATTAAGATGGCCCTGCGCCTGAAGGACGGCGGCCGCTACCTGGCGGACTTCAAG
ACCACCTACAAGGCCAAGAAGCCCGTGCAGATGCCCGGCGCCTACAACGTCGACCGCAAGTTGGACATCA
CCTCCCACAACGAGGACTACACCGTGGTGGAACAGTACGAACGCTCCGAGGGCCGCCACTCCACCGGCGG
CATGGACGAGCTGTACAAGAAAAGGCCGGCGGCCACGAAAAAGGCCGGCCAGGCAAAAAAGAAAAAGTGA
TAACTCGAGCGGCCGCGTTTAAACCCTGCAGGCTGTGCCTTCTAGTTGCCAGCCATCTGTTGTTTGCCCC
TCCCCCGTGCCTTCCTTGACCCTGGAAGGTGCCACTCCCACTGTCCTTTCCTAATAAAATGAGGAAATTG
CATCGCATTGTCTGAGTAGGTGTCATTCTATTCTGGGGGGTGGGGTGGGGCAGGACAGCAAGGGGGAGGA
TTGGGAAGACAATAGCAGGCATGCTGGGGATGCGGTGGGCTCTATGGGTCGACAGTACTAAGCTTTACTA
GGGACAGGATTGGTGACAGAAAAGCCCCATCCTTAGGCCTCCTCCTTCCTAGTCTCCTGATATTGGGTCT
AACCCCCACCTCCTGTTAGGCAGATTCCTTATCTGGTGACACACCCCCATTTCCTGGAGCCATCTCTCTC
CTTGCCAGAACCTCTAAGGTTTGCTTACGATGGAGCCAGAGAGGATCCTGGGAGGGAGAGCTTGGCAGGG
GGTGGGAGGGAAGGGGGGGATGCGTGACCTGCCCGGTTCTCAGTGGCCACCCTGCGCTACCCTCTCCCAG
AACCTGAGCTGCTCTGACGCGGCTGTCTGGTGCGTTTCACTGATCCTGGTGCTGCAGCTTCCTTACACTT
CCCAAGAGGAGAAGCAGTTTGGAAAAACAAAATCAGAATAAGTTGGTCCTGAGTTCTAACTTTGGCTCTT
CACCTTTCTAGTCCCCAATTTATATTGTTCCTCCGTGCGTCAGTTTTACCTGTGAGATAAGGCCAGTAGC
CAGCCCCGTCCTGGCAGGGCTGTGGTGAGGAGGGGGGTGTCCGTGTGGAAAACTCCCTTTGTGAGAATGG
TGCGTCCTAGGTGTTCACCAGGTCGTGGCCGCCTCTACTCCCTTTCTCTTTCTCCATCCTTCTTTCCTTA
AAGAGTCCCCAGTGCTATCTGGGACATATTCCTCCGCCCAGAGCAGGGTCCCGCTTCCCTAAGGCCCTGC
TCTGGGCTTCTGGGTTTGAGTCCTTGGCAAGCCCAGGAGAGGCGCTCAGGCTTCCCTGTCCCCCTTCCTC
GTCCACCATCTCATGCCCCTGGCTCTCCTGCCCCTTCCCTACAGGGGTTCCTGGCTCTGCTCTAAGGGCG
AATTCTGCATTAATGAATCGGCCAACGCGCGGGGAGAGGCGGTTTGCGTATTGGGCGCTCTTCCGCTTCC
TCGCTCACTGACTCGCTGCGCTCGGTCGTTCGGCTGCGGCGAGCGGTATCAGCTCACTCAAAGGCGGTAA
TACGGTTATCCACAGAATCAGGGGATAACGCAGGAAAGAACATGTGAGCAAAAGGCCAGCAAAAGGCCAG
GAACCGTAAAAAGGCCGCGTTGCTGGCGTTTTTCCATAGGCTCCGCCCCCCTGACGAGCATCACAAAAAT
CGACGCTCAAGTCAGAGGTGGCGAAACCCGACAGGACTATAAAGATACCAGGCGTTTCCCCCTGGAAGCT
CCCTCGTGCGCTCTCCTGTTCCGACCCTGCCGCTTACCGGATACCTGTCCGCCTTTCTCCCTTCGGGAAG
CGTGGCGCTTTCTCATAGCTCACGCTGTAGGTATCTCAGTTCGGTGTAGGTCGTTCGCTCCAAGCTGGGC
TGTGTGCACGAACCCCCCGTTCAGCCCGACCGCTGCGCCTTATCCGGTAACTATCGTCTTGAGTCCAACC
CGGTAAGACACGACTTATCGCCACTGGCAGCAGCCACTGGTAACAGGATTAGCAGAGCGAGGTATGTAGG
CGGTGCTACAGAGTTCTTGAAGTGGTGGCCTAACTACGGCTACACTAGAAGAACAGTATTTGGTATCTGC
GCTCTGCTGAAGCCAGTTACCTTCGGAAAAAGAGTTGGTAGCTCTTGATCCGGCAAACAAACCACCGCTG
GTAGCGGTGGTTTTTTTGTTTGCAAGCAGCAGATTACGCGCAGAAAAAAAGGATCTCAAGAAGATCCTTT
GATCTTTTCTACGGGGTCTGACGCTCAGTGGAACGAAAACTCACGTTAAGGGATTTTGGTCATGAGATTA
TCAAAAAGGATCTTCACCTAGATCCTTTTAAATTAAAAATGAAGTTTTAAATCAATCTAAAGTATATATG
AGTAAACTTGGTCTGACAGTTACCAATGCTTAATCAGTGAGGCACCTATCTCAGCGATCTGTCTATTTCG
TTCATCCATAGTTGCCTGACTCCCCGTCGTGTAGATAACTACGATACGGGAGGGCTTACCATCTGGCCCC
AGTGCTGCAATGATACCGCGAGACCCACGCTCACCGGCTCCAGATTTATCAGCAATAAACCAGCCAGCCG
GAAGGGCCGAGCGCAGAAGTGGTCCTGCAACTTTATCCGCCTCCATCCAGTCTATTAATTGTTGCCGGGA
AGCTAGAGTAAGTAGTTCGCCAGTTAATAGTTTGCGCAACGTTGTTGCCATTGCTACAGGCATCGTGGTG
TCACGCTCGTCGTTTGGTATGGCTTCATTCAGCTCCGGTTCCCAACGATCAAGGCGAGTTACATGATCCC
CCATGTTGTGCAAAAAAGCGGTTAGCTCCTTCGGTCCTCCGATCGTTGTCAGAAGTAAGTTGGCCGCAGT
GTTATCACTCATGGTTATGGCAGCACTGCATAATTCTCTTACTGTCATGCCATCCGTAAGATGCTTTTCT
GTGACTGGTGAGTACTCAACCAAGTCATTCTGAGAATAGTGTATGCGGCGACCGAGTTGCTCTTGCCCGG
CGTCAATACGGGATAATACCGCGCCACATAGCAGAACTTTAAAAGTGCTCATCATTGGAAAACGTTCTTC
GGGGCGAAAACTCTCAAGGATCTTACCGCTGTTGAGATCCAGTTCGATGTAACCCACTCGTGCACCCAAC
TGATCTTCAGCATCTTTTACTTTCACCAGCGTTTCTGGGTGAGCAAAAACAGGAAGGCAAAATGCCGCAA
AAAAGGGAATAAGGGCGACACGGAAATGTTGAATACTCATACTCTTCCTTTTTCAATATTATTGAAGCAT
TTATCAGGGTTATTGTCTCATGAGCGGATACATATTTGAATGTATTTAGAAAAATAAACAAATAGGGGTT
CCGCGCACATTTCCCCGAAAAGTGCCACCTGACGTCTAAGAAACCATTATTATCATGACATTAACCTATA
AAAATAGGCGTATCACGAGGCCCTTTCGTC
Features (pLannotate 1.2.2; 17 found; start..end, strand, type, name):
    137..236     +  misc_feature   bom (fragment): basis of mobility region from pBR322
    242..308     -  CDS            lacZα (fragment): LacZα fragment of β-galactosidase; lacZ fragment
    320..1123    +  misc_feature   HA-L: left homology arm from the adeno-associated virus integration site (AAVS1) within intron 1 of the human PPP1R12C gene
   1130..1155    +  misc_feature   SA: splice acceptor site
   1236..1832    +  CDS            PuroR (fragment): puromycin N-acetyltransferase; pac from Streptomyces; confers resistance to puromycin
   1848..1969    -  polyA_signal   SV40 poly(A) signal: SV40 polyadenylation signal
   2042..2552    +  promoter       hPGK promoter: human phosphoglycerate kinase 1 promoter
   2578..2847    +  CDS            Pdcd4 (fragment): PDCD4_RAT - Also known as Dug. Experimental evidence at protein level: Swiss-Prot protein existence level 1. Inhibits translation initiation and cap-dependent translation. May excert its function by hindering the interaction between EIF4A1 and EIF4G. Inhibits the helicase activity of EIF4A. Modulates the activation of JUN kinase. Down-regulates the expression of MAP4K1, thus inhibiting events important in driving invasion, namely, MAPK85 activation and consequent JUN-dependent transcription. May play a role in apoptosis. Tumor suppressor. Inhibits tumor promoter-induced neoplastic transformati
   2824..3519    +  CDS            mScarlet-I: mScarlet-I is a basic (constitutively fluorescent) red fluorescent protein published in 2016, derived from synthetic construct. It is reported to be a rapidly-maturing monomer with moderate acid sensitivity.
   3520..3567    +  CDS            nucleoplasmin NLS: bipartite nuclear localization signal from nucleoplasmin
   3603..3827    +  polyA_signal   bGH poly(A) signal: bovine growth hormone polyadenylation signal
   3847..4683    +  misc_feature   HA-R: right homology arm from the adeno-associated virus integration site (AAVS1) within intron 1 of the human PPP1R12C gene
   4695..4748    -  CDS            lacI (fragment): lac repressor; lacI; The lac repressor binds to the lac operator to inhibit transcription in E. coli. This inhibition can be relieved by adding lactose or isopropyl-β-D-thiogalactopyranoside (IPTG).
   4931..5519    -  rep_origin     ori: high-copy-number ColE1/pMB1/pBR322/pUC origin of replication
   5690..6550    -  CDS            AmpR: β-lactamase; bla; confers resistance to ampicillin, carbenicillin, and related antibiotics
   6551..6655    -  promoter       AmpR promoter: bla
   6750..35      +  CDS            rop (fragment) (across the origin): Rop protein, which maintains plasmids at low copy number; rop
