[The description below was written by a language model from this plasmid's Addgene catalogue record and pLannotate feature annotations shown in this document.]
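Description:
AAVS1_Puro_hPGK1_mScarlet-I-TOSI_Donor is a 6.75 kb homology-directed repair donor built on a pUC19 backbone, intended to knock a fluorescent mTOR signaling reporter into the AAVS1 safe-harbour locus of human cells. It is propagated in E. coli as a high-copy plasmid through its ColE1/pUC-type origin and selected with ampicillin via the β-lactamase gene. Short lacZα, lacI, bom and rop fragments are annotated as backbone remnants. According to the record, it was derived from an earlier AAVS1 puromycin/PGK1 donor plasmid.

The payload lies between left and right homology arms of roughly 800 bp each, matching intron 1 of the human PPP1R12C gene, and is designed for integration after cleavage directed by the AAVS1 T2 sgRNA. Immediately after the left arm, a splice acceptor precedes a promoterless puromycin N-acetyltransferase coding sequence. In this gene-trap arrangement, puromycin resistance is expected to depend on splicing from the endogenous PPP1R12C transcript, which favours recovery of correctly targeted cells. An SV40 poly(A) signal is annotated just downstream, on the reverse strand.

The second unit is driven by the human PGK1 promoter and encodes the TOSI reporter: an N-terminal PDCD4-derived fragment fused to the red fluorescent protein mScarlet-I, followed by a nucleoplasmin bipartite nuclear localization signal and a bGH poly(A) signal. The annotation matched the PDCD4 fragment to a rat reference entry, whereas the catalogue lists the insert species as human. The record does not explain the readout mechanism, but the design is consistent with nuclear red fluorescence reporting mTOR pathway activity. The associated publication concerns marker-free co-selection for successive rounds of prime editing in human cells.
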