Addgene plasmid #178087: AAVS1_Puro_hPGK1_mScarlet-I-TOSI_Donor
Purpose: HDR donor plasmid to introduce the mScarlet-I mTOR signaling indicator (TOSI) cassette to AAVS1 using AAVS1 T2 sgRNA.
Depositing lab: Yannick Doyon. Publication: Marker-free co-selection for successive rounds of prime editing in human cells. Levesque S, Mayorga D, Fiset JP, Goupil C, Duringer A, Loiselle A, Bouchard E, Agudelo D, Doyon Y. Nat Commun. 2022 Oct 7;13(1):5909. doi: 10.1038/s41467-022-33669-z. PubMed 36207338.
Backbone
  Vector backbone: pUC19
  Total vector size (bp): 6750
  Vector type: Mammalian Expression, CRISPR
  Selectable markers: Puromycin
Growth in bacteria
  Bacterial resistance: Ampicillin, 100 μg/mL
  Growth temperature: 37°C
  Growth strain: DH5alpha
  Copy number: High Copy
Gene/Insert
  Gene/Insert name: mScarlet-I mTOR signaling indicator (TOSI)
  Species: H. sapiens (human)
  Promoter: Human PGK1
  Cloning method: Restriction Enzyme; 5′ cloning site KpnI (not destroyed); 3′ cloning site SbfI (not destroyed)
  Sequencing primers: 5′ TAGTGTGGGCCCTGTTCCTG; 3′ GAGGGGCAAACAACAGATGG
Terms and licenses: Academic/Nonprofit Terms; Industry Terms: Not Available to Industry
Depositor comments: Plasmid derived from AAVS1_Puro_PGK1_3xFLAG_Twin_Strep (Addgene 68375). Please visit https://doi.org/10.1101/2021.11.02.464583 for bioRxiv preprint.
How to cite: AAVS1_Puro_hPGK1_mScarlet-I-TOSI_Donor was a gift from Yannick Doyon (Addgene plasmid # 178087 ; http://n2t.net/addgene:178087 ; RRID:Addgene_178087)
